>Addgene plasmid #239712 | pKG1975_pGEEC506_pShip-hPGK-mRuby2-WPRE | addgene full sequence | sequence record 475988 | Addgene NGS Result
CGCTCGCTGACTGCAGGTGCCCGTGTCTCAAAATCTCTGATGTTACATTGCACAAGATAAAAATATATCA
TCATGAACAATAAAACTGTCTGCTTACATAAACAGTAATACAAGGGGTGTTATGAGCCATATTCAACGGG
AAACGTCGAGGCCGCGATTAAATTCCAACATGGATGCTGATTTATATGGGTATAAATGGGCTCGCGATAA
TGTCGGGCAATCAGGTGCGACAATCTATCGCTTGTATGGGAAGCCCGATGCGCCAGAGTTGTTTCTGAAA
CATGGCAAAGGTAGCGTTGCCAATGATGTTACAGATGAGATGGTCAGACTAAACTGGCTGACGGAATTTA
TGCCTCTTCCGACCATCAAGCATTTTATCCGTACTCCTGGTGATGCATGGTTACTCACCACTGCGATCCC
CGGAAAAACAGCATTCCAGGTATTAGAAGAATATCCTGATTCAGGTGAAAATATTGTTGATGCGCTGGCA
GTGTTCCTGCGCCGGTTGCATTCGATTCCTGTTTGTAATTGTCCTTTTAACAGCGATCGCGTATTTCGTC
TAGCTCAGGCGCAATCACGAATGAATAACGGTTTGGTTGATGCGAGTGATTTTGATGACGAGCGTAATGG
CTGGCCTGTTGAACAAGTCTGGAAAGAAATGCATAAACTTTTGCCATTCTCACCGGATTCAGTCGTCACT
CATGGTGATTTCTCACTTGATAACCTTATTTTTGACGAGGGGAAATTAATAGGTTGTATTGATGTTGGAC
GAGTCGGAATCGCAGACCGATACCAGGATCTTGCCATCCTATGGAACTGCCTCGGTGAGTTTTCTCCTTC
ATTACAGAAACGGCTTTTTCAAAAATATGGTATTGATAATCCTGATATGAATAAATTGCAGTTTCATTTG
ATGCTCGATGAGTTTTTCTAATCAGAATTGGTTAATTGGTTGTAACATTATTCAGATTGGGCCCCGTTCC
ACTGAGCGTCAGACCCCGTAGAAAAGATCAAAGGATCTTCTTGAGATCCTTTTTTTCTGCGCGTAATCTG
CTGCTTGCAAACAAAAAAACCACCGCTACCAGCGGTGGTTTGTTTGCCGGATCAAGAGCTACCAACTCTT
TTTCCGAAGGTAACTGGCTTCAGCAGAGCGCAGATACCAAATACTGTTCTTCTAGTGTAGCCGTAGTTAG
GCCACCACTTCAAGAACTCTGTAGCACCGCCTACATACCTCGCTCTGCTAATCCTGTTACCAGTGGCTGC
TGCCAGTGGCGATAAGTCGTGTCTTACCGGGTTGGACTCAAGACGATAGTTACCGGATAAGGCGCAGCGG
TCGGGCTGAACGGGGGGTTCGTGCACACAGCCCAGCTTGGAGCGAACGACCTACACCGAACTGAGATACC
TACAGCGTGAGCTATGAGAAAGCGCCACGCTTCCCGAAGGGAGAAAGGCGGACAGGTATCCGGTAAGCGG
CAGGGTCGGAACAGGAGAGCGCACGAGGGAGCTTCCAGGGGGAAACGCCTGGTATCTTTATAGTCCTGTC
GGGTTTCGCCACCTCTGACTTGAGCGTCGATTTTTGTGATGCTCGTCAGGGGGGCGGAGCCTATGGAAAA
ACGCCAGCAACGCGGCCTTTTTACGGTTCCTGGCCTTTTGCTGGCCTTTTGCTCACATGTTCTTTCCTGC
GTTATCCCCTGATTCTGTGGATAACCGTATTACCGCTAGCATGGATCTCGGGGACGTCTAACTACTAAGC
GAGAGTAGGGAACTGCCAGGCATCAAATAAAACGAAAGGCTCAGTCGGAAGACTGGGCCTTTCGTTTTAT
CTGTTGTTTGTCGGTGAACGCTCTCCTGAGTAGGACAAATCCGCCGGGAGCGGATTTGAACGTTGTGAAG
CAACGGCCCGGAGGGTGGCGGGCAGGACGCCCGCCATAAACTGCCAGGCATCAAACTAAGCAGAAGGCCA
TCCTGACGGATGGCCTTTTTGCGTTTCTACAAACTCTTCCTGTTAGTTAGTTACTTAAGCTCGGGCCCAC
CTGCAGTCTACTTACTATAAGGATCCGGGGTTGGGGTTGCGCCTTTTCCAAGGCAGCCCTGGGTTTGCGC
AGGGACGCGGCTGCTCTGGGCGTGGTTCCGGGAAACGCAGCGGCGCCGACCCTGGATCTCGCACATTCTT
CACGTCCGTTCGCAGCGTCACCCGGATCTTCGCCGCTACCCTTGTGGGCCCCCCGGCGACGCTTCCTGCT
CCGCCCCTAAGTCGGGAAGGTTCCTTGCGGTTCGCGGCGTGCCGGACGTGACAAACGGAAGCCGCACGTC
TCACTAGTACCCTCGCAGACGGACAGCGCCAGGGAGCAATGGCAGCGCGCCGACCGCGATGGGCTGTGGC
CAATAGCGGCTGCTCAGCAGGGCGCGCCGAGAGCAGCGGCCGGGAAGGGGCGGTGCGGGAGGCGGGGTGT
GGGGCGGTAGTGTGGGCCCTGTTCCTGCCCGCGCGGTGTTCCGCATTCTGCAAGCCTCCGGAGCGCACGT
CGGCAGTCGGCTCCCTCGTTGACCGAATCACCGACCTCTCTCCCCAGAAATGGCCACCATGGTGTCTAAG
GGCGAAGAGCTGATCAAGGAAAATATGCGTATGAAGGTGGTCATGGAAGGTTCGGTCAACGGCCACCAAT
TCAAATGCACAGGTGAAGGAGAAGGCAATCCGTACATGGGAACTCAAACCATGAGGATCAAAGTCATCGA
GGGAGGACCCCTGCCATTTGCCTTTGACATTCTTGCCACGTCGTTCATGTATGGCAGCCGTACTTTTATC
AAGTACCCGAAAGGCATTCCTGATTTCTTTAAACAGTCCTTTCCTGAGGGTTTTACTTGGGAAAGAGTTA
CGAGATACGAAGATGGTGGAGTCGTCACCGTCATGCAGGACACCAGCCTTGAGGATGGCTGTCTCGTTTA
CCACGTCCAAGTCAGAGGGGTAAACTTTCCCTCCAATGGTCCCGTGATGCAGAAGAAGACCAAGGGTTGG
GAGCCTAATACAGAGATGATGTATCCAGCAGATGGTGGTCTGAGGGGATACACTCATATGGCACTGAAAG
TTGATGGTGGTGGCCATCTGTCTTGCTCTTTCGTAACAACTTACAGGTCAAAAAAGACCGTCGGGAACAT
CAAGATGCCCGGTATCCATGCCGTTGATCACCGCCTGGAAAGGTTAGAGGAAAGTGACAATGAAATGTTC
GTAGTACAACGCGAACACGCAGTTGCCAAGTTCGCCGGGCTTGGTGGTGGGATGGACGAGCTGTACAAGT
AACAACGCCGATAATCAACCTCTGGATTACAAAATTTGTGAAAGATTGACTGGTATTCTTAACTATGTTG
CTCCTTTTACGCTATGTGGATACGCTGCTTTAATGCCTTTGTATCATGCTATTGCTTCCCGTATGGCTTT
CATTTTCTCCTCCTTGTATAAATCCTGGTTGCTGTCTCTTTATGAGGAGTTGTGGCCCGTTGTCAGGCAA
CGTGGCGTGGTGTGCACTGTGTTTGCTGACGCAACCCCCACTGGTTGGGGCATTGCCACCACCTGTCAGC
TCCTTTCCGGGACTTTCGCTTTCCCCCTCCCTATTGCCACGGCGGAACTCATCGCCGCCTGCCTTGCCCG
CTGCTGGACAGGGGCTCGGCTGTTGGGCACTGACAATTCCGTGGTGTTGTCGGGGAAATCATCGTCCTTT
CCTTGGCTGCTCGCCTGTGTTGCCACCTGGATTCTGCGCGGGACGTCCTTCTGCTACGTCCCTTCGGCCC
TCAATCCAGCGGACCTTCCTTCCCGCGGCCTGCTGCCGGCTCTGCGGCCTCTTCCGCGTCTTCGCCTTCG
CCCTCAGACGAGTCGGATCTCCCTTTGGGCCGCCTCCCCGC
Features (pLannotate 1.2.2; 7 found; start..end, strand, type, name):
    122..931     +  CDS            KanR: aminoglycoside phosphotransferase; aph(3')-Ia; confers resistance to kanamycin in bacteria or G418 (Geneticin®) in eukaryotes
   1021..1609    +  rep_origin     ori: high-copy-number ColE1/pMB1/pBR322/pUC origin of replication
   1777..1820    -  terminator     rrnB T1 terminator: Escherichia coli rrnB; transcription terminator T1 from the E. coli rrnB gene
   1952..1979    +  terminator     rrnB T2 terminator: transcription terminator T2 from the E. coli rrnB gene
   2057..2567    +  promoter       hPGK promoter: human phosphoglycerate kinase 1 promoter
   2579..3289    +  CDS            mRuby2: mRuby2 is a basic (constitutively fluorescent) red fluorescent protein published in 2012, derived from Entacmaea quadricolor. It has moderate acid sensitivity.
   3303..3891    +  misc_feature   WPRE: woodchuck hepatitis virus posttranscriptional regulatory element
