[The description below was written by a language model from this plasmid's Addgene catalogue record and pLannotate feature annotations shown in this document.]
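Description:
pKG1975_pGEEC506_pShip-hPGK-mRuby2-WPRE is a compact (about 3.9 kb) synthetic-biology plasmid built on the pShip backbone by Golden Gate assembly, carrying a single mammalian-style transcription unit for the red fluorescent protein mRuby2. It is maintained in E. coli through a high-copy ColE1/pUC-type origin of replication and selected with kanamycin via an aph(3')-Ia aminoglycoside phosphotransferase gene. Two bacterial transcription terminators, rrnB T1 (in reverse orientation) and rrnB T2, sit between the origin and the expression cassette, where they likely insulate the payload from read-through transcription originating in the backbone.

The payload consists of the human phosphoglycerate kinase 1 (hPGK) promoter, a constitutive promoter of moderate strength that is active in many mammalian cell types. It drives the mRuby2 coding sequence, a constitutively fluorescent red protein derived from the sea anemone Entacmaea quadricolor. Directly downstream is the woodchuck hepatitis virus posttranscriptional regulatory element (WPRE), which serves here as the 3' UTR element and generally raises transgene output by improving mRNA processing, stability and export. The automated annotation does not identify a polyadenylation signal, and no viral packaging elements, recombinase sites, tags or eukaryotic selection cassette are annotated, so the plasmid appears to be a plain expression construct rather than a viral transfer vector.

The naming scheme and stated purpose suggest it is one member of a set of constructs with defined promoter and 3' UTR combinations. Such a set would use the fluorescent readout to compare how regulatory parts shape transcriptional and translational output of transgenes.
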