Addgene plasmid #239712: pKG1975_pGEEC506_pShip-hPGK-mRuby2-WPRE
Purpose: Plasmid expressing mRuby2 with the hPGK promoter and WPRE 3' UTR
Depositing lab: Kate Galloway. Depositing organization: Massachusetts Institute of Technology. Publication: High-resolution profiling reveals coupled transcriptional and translational regulation of transgenes. Peterman EL, Ploessl DS, Love KS, Sanabria V, Daniels RF, Johnstone CP, Godavarti DR, Kabaria SR, Oakes CG, Pai AA, Galloway KE. Nucleic Acids Research, Volume 53, Issue 11, 24 June 2025, gkaf528 10.1093/nar/gkaf528 PubMed 39651241.
Backbone
  Vector backbone: pShip
  Vector type: Synthetic Biology
Growth in bacteria
  Bacterial resistance: Kanamycin, 50 μg/mL
  Growth temperature: 30°C
  Growth strain: NEB Stable
  Copy number: High Copy
Gene/Insert
  Gene/Insert name: mRuby2
  Species: Entacmaea quadricolor
  Cloning method: Golden Gate
Terms and licenses: Academic/Nonprofit Terms; Industry Terms: Not Available to Industry
Depositor comments: Please visit https://doi.org/10.1101/2024.11.26.625483 for bioRxiv preprint.
How to cite: pKG1975_pGEEC506_pShip-hPGK-mRuby2-WPRE was a gift from Kate Galloway (Addgene plasmid # 239712 ; http://n2t.net/addgene:239712 ; RRID:Addgene_239712)
